Addgene plasmid #72695: pSAM2_mCherry_SRF
Purpose: Doxycyline regulated expression of SRF in mammalian cells
Depositing lab: Timothy Kamp. Depositing organization: University of Wisconsin, Madison. Publication: Lineage Reprogramming of Fibroblasts into Proliferative Induced Cardiac Progenitor Cells by Defined Factors. Lalit PA, Salick MR, Nelson DO, Squirrell JM, Shafer CM, Patel NG, Saeed I, Schmuck EG, Markandeya YS, Wong R, Lea MR, Eliceiri KW, Hacker TA, Crone WC, Kyba M, Garry DJ, Stewart R, Thomson JA, Downs KM, Lyons GE, Kamp TJ. Cell Stem Cell. 2016 Mar 3;18(3):354-67. doi: 10.1016/j.stem.2015.12.001. Epub 2016 Feb 11. PubMed 26877223.
Backbone
  Vector backbone: pSAM2_GW_mCherry
  Backbone size w/o insert (bp): 11391
  Vector type: Mammalian Expression, Lentiviral
Growth in bacteria
  Bacterial resistance: Ampicillin, 100 μg/mL
  Growth temperature: 37°C
  Growth strain: NEB Stable
  Copy number: High Copy
Gene/Insert
  Gene/Insert name: serum response factor
  Species: H. sapiens (human)
  Entrez Gene: SRF (a.k.a. MCM1)
  Promoter: CMV-Doxycycline
  Cloning method: Gateway Cloning
  Sequencing primers: 5′ pSAM 2 SEQ F - 5' GCTCGTTTAGTGAACCGTCAG 3'; 3′ pSAM2 SEQ R - 5' GAGGAACTGCTTCCTTCACG 3'
Terms and licenses: Academic/Nonprofit Terms; Industry Terms: Not Available to Industry
How to cite: pSAM2_mCherry_SRF was a gift from Timothy Kamp (Addgene plasmid # 72695 ; http://n2t.net/addgene:72695 ; RRID:Addgene_72695)
