[The description below was written by a language model from this plasmid's Addgene catalogue record and pLannotate feature annotations shown in this document.]
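Description:
pSAM2_mCherry_SRF is a lentiviral transfer plasmid for doxycycline-regulated expression of human serum response factor (SRF) in mammalian cells, built by Gateway cloning into the pSAM2_GW_mCherry backbone. It is propagated in E. coli through a high-copy ColE1/pUC-type origin with ampicillin selection (AmpR). The backbone also carries an f1 origin and an SV40/EM7-driven BleoR cassette, which could confer Zeocin resistance in mammalian or bacterial cells. That cassette lies outside the LTR-flanked region, so it would not be transferred with the packaged genome.

The viral portion begins with a CMV enhancer/promoter fused to a truncated HIV-1 5' LTR, which drives production of genomic RNA in packaging cells. This is followed by the Ψ packaging signal, a partial gag sequence, the RRE for Rev-dependent nuclear export, and the cPPT/CTS. Downstream, a Tet-responsive promoter made of repeated tet operator units and a minimal promoter (recorded as "CMV-Doxycycline") drives the SRF coding sequence, which is flanked by attB1 and attB2 sites left by Gateway recombination. An EMCV IRES then allows mCherry to be translated from the same transcript, so red fluorescence reports induced, transduced cells. A WPRE enhances transcript expression, and a truncated LTR followed by a bGH polyadenylation signal closes the cassette.

No tetracycline transactivator is annotated, so induction presumably requires one supplied separately. The sequenced record (11,230 nt) is slightly shorter than the listed backbone size, which is expected because the Gateway cassette is replaced by the insert. The associated publication concerns reprogramming fibroblasts into induced cardiac progenitor cells using defined factors.
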