Features (pLannotate 1.2.2; 42 found; start..end, strand, type, name):
   1382..1406    -  protein_bind   attB2: mutant version of attB; recombination site for the Gateway® BP reaction BP Clonase™
   1476..1937    +  misc_feature   IRES: internal ribosome entry site (IRES) of the encephalomyocarditis virus (EMCV)
   1942..2651    +  CDS            mCherry (fragment): monomeric derivative of DsRed fluorescent protein (Shaner et al., 2004) mammalian codon-optimized
   2662..2685    +  misc_feature   MCS (fragment): pBluescript multiple cloning site
   2685..3273    +  misc_feature   WPRE: woodchuck hepatitis virus posttranscriptional regulatory element
   3210..3794    +  CDS            nef (fragment): NEF_HV1H2 - Experimental evidence at protein level: Swiss-Prot protein existence level 1. Extracellular Nef protein targets CD4(+) T-lymphocytes for apoptosis by interacting with CXCR4 surface receptors. From Human immunodeficiency virus type 1 group M subtype B (isolate HXB2) (HIV-1).
   3801..3981    +  LTR            5' LTR (truncated): truncated 5' long terminal repeat (LTR) from HIV-1
   4013..4237    +  polyA_signal   bGH poly(A) signal: bovine growth hormone polyadenylation signal
   4241..4262    +  promoter       SV40 promoter (fragment): SV40 enhancer and early promoter
   4283..4711    +  rep_origin     f1 ori (sequence partly withheld): f1 bacteriophage origin of replication; arrow indicates direction of (+) strand synthesis
   4725..5054    +  promoter       SV40 promoter: SV40 enhancer and early promoter
   5102..5149    +  promoter       EM7 promoter: synthetic bacterial promoter&nbsp
   5168..5542    +  CDS            BleoR: antibiotic-binding protein; Sh ble from Streptoalloteichus hindustanus; confers resistance to bleomycin, phleomycin, and Zeocin™
   5552..5677    +  CDS            ble (fragment): BLE_KLEPN - Experimental evidence at protein level: Swiss-Prot protein existence level 1. Binding protein with a strong affinity to the bleomycin family of antibiotics. Binds to CL990; an antimitotic-antibiotic compound. From Klebsiella pneumoniae.
   5672..5793    +  polyA_signal   SV40 poly(A) signal: SV40 polyadenylation signal
   5864..5886    -  protein_bind   lac operator (fragment): The lac repressor binds to the lac operator to inhibit transcription in E. coli. This inhibition can be relieved by adding lactose or isopropyl-β-D-thiogalactopyranoside (IPTG). lac repressor encoded by lacI
   5890..5920    -  promoter       lac promoter: promoter for the E. coli lac operon
   5935..5956    -  protein_bind   CAP binding site: CAP binding activates transcription in the presence of cAMP. E. coli catabolite activator protein
   5969..6061    -  CDS            lacI (fragment): lac repressor; lacI; The lac repressor binds to the lac operator to inhibit transcription in E. coli. This inhibition can be relieved by adding lactose or isopropyl-β-D-thiogalactopyranoside (IPTG).
   6244..6832    -  rep_origin     ori: high-copy-number ColE1/pMB1/pBR322/pUC origin of replication
   7003..7863    -  CDS            AmpR: β-lactamase; bla; confers resistance to ampicillin, carbenicillin, and related antibiotics
   7864..7968    -  promoter       AmpR promoter: bla
   8027..8079    -  misc_feature   bom (fragment): basis of mobility region from pBR322
   8234..8613    +  enhancer       CMV enhancer: human cytomegalovirus immediate early enhancer
   8614..8813    +  promoter       CMV promoter: human cytomegalovirus (CMV) immediate early promoter
   8831..9011    +  LTR            5' LTR (truncated): truncated 5' long terminal repeat (LTR) from HIV-1
   9058..9183    +  misc_feature   HIV-1 Ψ: packaging signal of human immunodeficiency virus type 1
   9167..9505    +  CDS            HIV-1 gag (fragment): gag protein from human immunodeficiency virus 1; gag
   9680..9913    +  misc_feature   RRE: The Rev response element (RRE) of HIV-1 allows for Rev-dependent mRNA export from the nucleus to the cytoplasm.
  10290..10390   +  CDS            Rev (fragment): human immunodeficiency virus 1 (HIV-1) Rev protein; rev; enhances nuclear export of unspliced and incompletely spliced viral mRNAs
  10440..10557   +  misc_feature   cPPT/CTS: central polypurine tract and central termination sequence of HIV-1
  10625..10645   +  promoter       tight TRE promoter (fragment): Tet-responsive promoter PTight, consisting of seven tet operator sequences followed by the minimal CMV promoter
  10662..10682   +  promoter       tight TRE promoter (fragment): Tet-responsive promoter PTight, consisting of seven tet operator sequences followed by the minimal CMV promoter
  10699..10719   +  promoter       tight TRE promoter (fragment): Tet-responsive promoter PTight, consisting of seven tet operator sequences followed by the minimal CMV promoter
  10736..10756   +  promoter       tight TRE promoter (fragment): Tet-responsive promoter PTight, consisting of seven tet operator sequences followed by the minimal CMV promoter
  10773..10793   +  promoter       tight TRE promoter (fragment): Tet-responsive promoter PTight, consisting of seven tet operator sequences followed by the minimal CMV promoter
  10810..10830   +  promoter       tight TRE promoter (fragment): Tet-responsive promoter PTight, consisting of seven tet operator sequences followed by the minimal CMV promoter
  10847..10867   +  promoter       tight TRE promoter (fragment): Tet-responsive promoter PTight, consisting of seven tet operator sequences followed by the minimal CMV promoter
  10884..10904   +  promoter       tight TRE promoter (fragment): Tet-responsive promoter PTight, consisting of seven tet operator sequences followed by the minimal CMV promoter
  10912..10957   +  promoter       TRE3GV promoter (fragment): 3rd-generation Tet-responsive promoter that can be activated by binding of Tet-On® 3G, optimized for retroviral and lentiviral vectors
  11022..11046   +  protein_bind   attB1: mutant version of attB; recombination site for the Gateway® BP reaction BP Clonase™
  11068..1361    +  CDS            SRF (across the origin): SRF_HUMAN - Experimental evidence at protein level: Swiss-Prot protein existence level 1. SRF is a transcription factor that binds to the serum response element (SRE), a short sequence of dyad symmetry located 300 bp to the 5' of the site of transcription initiation of some genes (such as FOS). Together with MRTFA transcription coactivator, controls expression of genes regulating the cytoskeleton during development, morphogenesis and cell migration. The SRF-MRTFA complex activity responds to Rho GTPase-induced changes in cellular globular actin (G- actin) concentration, thereby coupling cytosk
>Addgene plasmid #72695 | pSAM2_mCherry_SRF | addgene full sequence | sequence record 192438 | Addgene NGS Result
GCCTGGAGCGGGAGGCTGCGGCAGCGGCGGCAACCACCCCGGCGCCCACCGCGGGGGCCCTCTACAGCGG
CAGCGAGGGCGACTCGGAGTCGGGCGAGGAGGAGGAGCTGGGCGCCGAGCGGCGCGGCCTGAAGCGGAGC
CTGAGCGAGATGGAGATCGGTATGGTGGTCGGTGGGCCCGAGGCGTCGGCAGCGGCCACCGGGGGCTACG
GGCCGGTGAGCGGCGCGGTGAGCGGGGCCAAGCCGGGTAAGAAGACCCGGGGCCGCGTGAAGATCAAGAT
GGAGTTCATCGACAACAAGCTGCGGCGCTACACGACCTTCAGCAAGAGGAAGACGGGCATCATGAAGAAG
GCCTATGAGCTGTCCACGCTGACAGGGACACAGGTGCTGTTGCTGGTGGCCAGTGAGACAGGCCATGTGT
ATACCTTTGCCACCCGAAAACTGCAGCCCATGATCACCAGTGAGACCGGCAAGGCACTGATTCAGACCTG
CCTCAACTCGCCAGACTCTCCACCCCGTTCAGACCCCACAACAGACCAGAGAATGAGTGCCACTGGCTTT
GAAGAGACAGATCTCACCTACCAGGTGTCGGAGTCTGACAGCAGTGGGGAGACCAAGGACACACTGAAGC
CGGCGTTCACAGTCACCAACCTGCCGGGTACAACCTCCACCATCCAAACAGCACCTAGCACCTCTACCAC
CATGCAAGTCAGCAGCGGCCCCTCCTTTCCCATCACCAACTACCTGGCACCAGTGTCTGCTAGTGTCAGC
CCCAGTGCTGTCAGCAGTGCCAATGGGACTGTGCTGAAGAGTACAGGCAGCGGCCCTGTCTCCTCTGGGG
GCCTTATGCAGCTGCCTACCAGCTTCACCCTCATGCCTGGTGGGGCAGTGGCCCAGCAGGTCCCAGTGCA
GGCCATTCAAGTGCACCAGGCCCCACAGCAAGCGTCTCCCTCCCGTGACAGCAGCACAGACCTCACGCAG
ACCTCCTCCAGCGGGACAGTGACGCTGCCCGCCACCATCATGACGTCATCCGTGCCCACAACTGTGGGTG
GCCACATGATGTACCCTAGCCCGCATGCGGTGATGTATGCCCCCACCTCGGGCCTGGGTGATGGCAGCCT
CACCGTGCTGAATGCCTTCTCCCAGGCACCATCCACCATGCAGGTGTCACACAGCCAGGTCCAGGAGCCA
GGTGGCGTCCCCCAGGTGTTCCTGACAGCATCATCTGGGACAGTGCAGATCCCTGTTTCAGCAGTTCAGC
TCCACCAGATGGCTGTGATAGGGCAGCAGGCCGGGAGCAGCAGCAACCTCACCGAGCTACAGGTGGTGAA
CCTGGACACCGCCCACAGCACCAAGAGTGAATGATCCGAAGGGCGAATTCGACCCAGCTTTCTTGTACAA
AGTGGTTGATGCGGCCGCTTCGAGCAGACATGAGTCGACGTTATTTTCCACCATATTGCCGTCTTTTGGC
AATGTGAGGGCCCGGAAACCTGGCCCTGTCTTCTTGACGAGCATTCCTAGGGGTCTTTCCCCTCTCGCCA
AAGGAATGCAAGGTCTGTTGAATGTCGTGAAGGAAGCAGTTCCTCTGGAAGCTTCTTGAAGACAAACAAC
GTCTGTAGCGACCCTTTGCAGGCAGCGGAACCCCCCACCTGGCGACAGGTGCCTCTGCGGCCAAAAGCCA
CGTGTATAAGATACACCTGCAAAGGCGGCACAACCCCAGTGCCACGTTGTGAGTTGGATAGTTGTGGAAA
GAGTCAAATGGCTCACCTCAAGCGTATTCAACAAGGGGCTGAAGGATGCCCAGAAGGTACCCCATTGTAT
GGGATCTGATCTGGGGCCTCGGTGCACATGCTTTACATGTGTTTAGTCGAGGTTAAAAAACGTCTAGGCC
CCCCGAACCACGGGGACGTGGTTTTCCTTTGAAAAACACGATGATAATACCATGGTGAGCAAGGGCGAGG
AGGATAACATGGCCATCATCAAGGAGTTCATGCGCTTCAAGGTGCACATGGAGGGCTCCGTGAACGGCCA
CGAGTTCGAGATCGAGGGCGAGGGCGAGGGCCGCCCCTACGAGGGCACCCAGACCGCCAAGCTGAAGGTG
ACCAAGGGTGGCCCCCTGCCCTTCGCCTGGGACATCCTGTCCCCTCAGTTCATGTACGGCTCCAAGGCCT
ACGGGAAGCACCCCGCCGACATCCCCGACTACTTGAAGCTGTCCTTCCCCGAGGGCTTCAAGTGGGAGCG
CGTGATGAACTTCGAGGACGGCGGCGTGGTGACCGTGACCCAGGACTCCTCCCTGCAGGACGGCGAGTTC
ATCTACAAGGTGAAGCTGCGCGGCACCAACTTCCCCTCCGACGGCCCCGTAATGCAGAAGAAGACCATGG
GCTGGGAGGCCTCCTCCGAGCGGATGTACCCCGAGGACGGCGCCCTGAAGGGCGAGATCAAGCAGAGGCT
GAAGCTGAAGGACGGCGGCCACTACGACGCTGAGGTCAAGACCACCTACAAGGCCAAGAAGCCCGTGCAG
CTGCCCGGCGCCTACAACGTCAACATCAAGTTGGACATCACCTCCCACAACGAGGACTACACCATCGTGG
AACAGTACGAACGCGCCGAGGGCCGCCACTCCACCGGCGGCATGGACGAGCTGTACAAGTAAGTCGACCA
TAATTCGATATCAAGCTTATCGATAATCAACCTCTGGATTACAAAATTTGTGAAAGATTGACTGGTATTC
TTAACTATGTTGCTCCTTTTACGCTATGTGGATACGCTGCTTTAATGCCTTTGTATCATGCTATTGCTTC
CCGTATGGCTTTCATTTTCTCCTCCTTGTATAAATCCTGGTTGCTGTCTCTTTATGAGGAGTTGTGGCCC
GTTGTCAGGCAACGTGGCGTGGTGTGCACTGTGTTTGCTGACGCAACCCCCACTGGTTGGGGCATTGCCA
CCACCTGTCAGCTCCTTTCCGGGACTTTCGCTTTCCCCCTCCCTATTGCCACGGCGGAACTCATCGCCGC
CTGCCTTGCCCGCTGCTGGACAGGGGCTCGGCTGTTGGGCACTGACAATTCCGTGGTGTTGTCGGGGAAA
TCATCGTCCTTTCCTTGGCTGCTCGCCTGTGTTGCCACCTGGATTCTGCGCGGGACGTCCTTCTGCTACG
TCCCTTCGGCCCTCAATCCAGCGGACCTTCCTTCCCGCGGCCTGCTGCCGGCTCTGCGGCCTCTTCCGCG
TCTTCGCCTTCGCCCTCAGACGAGTCGGATCTCCCTTTGGGCCGCCTCCCCGCATCGATACCGTCGACCT
CGTCGAGACCTAGAAAAACATGGAGCAATCACAAGTAGCAATACAGCAGCTACCAATGCTGATTGTGCCT
GGCTAGAAGCACAAGAGGAGGAGGAGGTGGGTTTTCCAGTCACACCTCAGGTACCTTTAAGACCAATGAC
TTACAAGGCAGCTGTAGATCTTAGCCACTTTTTAAAAGAAAAGGGGGGACTGGAAGGGCTAATTCACTCC
CAACGAAGACAAGATATCCTTGATCTGTGGATCTACCACACACAAGGCTACTTCCCTGATTGGCAGAACT
ACACACCAGGGCCAGGGATCAGATATCCACTGACCTTTGGATGGTGCTACAAGCTAGTACCAGTTGAGCA
AGAGAAGGTAGAAGAAGCCAATGAAGGAGAGAACACCCGCTTGTTACACCCTGTGAGCCTGCATGGGATG
GATGACCCGGAGAGAGAAGTATTAGAGTGGAGGTTTGACAGCCGCCTAGCATTTCATCACATGGCCCGAG
AGCTGCATCCGGACTGTACTGGGTCTCTCTGGTTAGACCAGATCTGAGCCTGGGAGCTCTCTGGCTAACT
AGGGAACCCACTGCTTAAGCCTCAATAAAGCTTGCCTTGAGTGCTTCAAGTAGTGTGTGCCCGTCTGTTG
TGTGACTCTGGTAACTAGAGATCCCTCAGACCCTTTTAGTCAGTGTGGAAAATCTCTAGCAGGGCCCGTT
TAAACCCGCTGATCAGCCTCGACTGTGCCTTCTAGTTGCCAGCCATCTGTTGTTTGCCCCTCCCCCGTGC
CTTCCTTGACCCTGGAAGGTGCCACTCCCACTGTCCTTTCCTAATAAAATGAGGAAATTGCATCGCATTG
TCTGAGTAGGTGTCATTCTATTCTGGGGGGTGGGGTGGGGCAGGACAGCAAGGGGGAGGATTGGGAAGAC
AATAGCAGGCATGCTGGGGATGCGGTGGGCTCTATGGCTTCTGAGGCGGAAAGAACCAGCTGGGGCTCTA
GGGGGTATCCCC
[124 nt withheld, positions 4283-4406]
C
[91 nt withheld, positions 4408-4498]
A
[49 nt withheld, positions 4500-4548]
CCTTTGACGTTGGAGTCCACGTTCTTT
[37 nt withheld, positions 4576-4612]
ACCCTATCTCGGTCTATTCTTTTGATTTATAAGGGATTTTGCCGATTTCGGCCTATTGGTTAAAAAATGA
GCTGATTTAACAAAAATTTAACGCGAATTAATTCTGTGGAATGTGTGTCAGTTAGGGTGTGGAAAGTCCC
CAGGCTCCCCAGCAGGCAGAAGTATGCAAAGCATGCATCTCAATTAGTCAGCAACCAGGTGTGGAAAGTC
CCCAGGCTCCCCAGCAGGCAGAAGTATGCAAAGCATGCATCTCAATTAGTCAGCAACCATAGTCCCGCCC
CTAACTCCGCCCATCCCGCCCCTAACTCCGCCCAGTTCCGCCCATTCTCCGCCCCATGGCTGACTAATTT
TTTTTATTTATGCAGAGGCCGAGGCCGCCTCTGCCTCTGAGCTATTCCAGAAGTAGTGAGGAGGCTTTTT
TGGAGGCCTAGGCTTTTGCAAAAAGCTCCCGGGAGCTTGTATATCCATTTTCGGATCTGATCAGCACGTG
TTGACAATTAATCATCGGCATAGTATATCGGCATAGTATAATACGACAAGGTGAGGAACTAAACCATGGC
CAAGTTGACCAGTGCCGTTCCGGTGCTCACCGCGCGCGACGTCGCCGGAGCGGTCGAGTTCTGGACCGAC
CGGCTCGGGTTCTCCCGGGACTTCGTGGAGGACGACTTCGCCGGTGTGGTCCGGGACGACGTGACCCTGT
TCATCAGCGCGGTCCAGGACCAGGTGGTGCCGGACAACACCCTGGCCTGGGTGTGGGTGCGCGGCCTGGA
CGAGCTGTACGCCGAGTGGTCGGAGGTCGTGTCCACGAACTTCCGGGACGCCTCCGGGCCGGCCATGACC
GAGATCGGCGAGCAGCCGTGGGGGCGGGAGTTCGCCCTGCGCGACCCGGCCGGCAACTGCGTGCACTTCG
TGGCCGAGGAGCAGGACTGACACGTGCTACGAGATTTCGATTCCACCGCCGCCTTCTATGAAAGGTTGGG
CTTCGGAATCGTTTTCCGGGACGCCGGCTGGATGATCCTCCAGCGCGGGGATCTCATGCTGGAGTTCTTC
GCCCACCCCAACTTGTTTATTGCAGCTTATAATGGTTACAAATAAAGCAATAGCATCACAAATTTCACAA
ATAAAGCATTTTTTTCACTGCATTCTAGTTGTGGTTTGTCCAAACTCATCAATGTATCTTATCATGTCTG
TATACCGTCGACCTCTAGCTAGAGCTTGGCGTAATCATGGTCATAGCTGTTTCCTGTGTGAAATTGTTAT
CCGCTCACAATTCCACACAACATACGAGCCGGAAGCATAAAGTGTAAAGCCTGGGGTGCCTAATGAGTGA
GCTAACTCACATTAATTGCGTTGCGCTCACTGCCCGCTTTCCAGTCGGGAAACCTGTCGTGCCAGCTGCA
TTAATGAATCGGCCAACGCGCGGGGAGAGGCGGTTTGCGTATTGGGCGCTCTTCCGCTTCCTCGCTCACT
GACTCGCTGCGCTCGGTCGTTCGGCTGCGGCGAGCGGTATCAGCTCACTCAAAGGCGGTAATACGGTTAT
CCACAGAATCAGGGGATAACGCAGGAAAGAACATGTGAGCAAAAGGCCAGCAAAAGGCCAGGAACCGTAA
AAAGGCCGCGTTGCTGGCGTTTTTCCATAGGCTCCGCCCCCCTGACGAGCATCACAAAAATCGACGCTCA
AGTCAGAGGTGGCGAAACCCGACAGGACTATAAAGATACCAGGCGTTTCCCCCTGGAAGCTCCCTCGTGC
GCTCTCCTGTTCCGACCCTGCCGCTTACCGGATACCTGTCCGCCTTTCTCCCTTCGGGAAGCGTGGCGCT
TTCTCATAGCTCACGCTGTAGGTATCTCAGTTCGGTGTAGGTCGTTCGCTCCAAGCTGGGCTGTGTGCAC
GAACCCCCCGTTCAGCCCGACCGCTGCGCCTTATCCGGTAACTATCGTCTTGAGTCCAACCCGGTAAGAC
ACGACTTATCGCCACTGGCAGCAGCCACTGGTAACAGGATTAGCAGAGCGAGGTATGTAGGCGGTGCTAC
AGAGTTCTTGAAGTGGTGGCCTAACTACGGCTACACTAGAAGAACAGTATTTGGTATCTGCGCTCTGCTG
AAGCCAGTTACCTTCGGAAAAAGAGTTGGTAGCTCTTGATCCGGCAAACAAACCACCGCTGGTAGCGGTG
GTTTTTTTGTTTGCAAGCAGCAGATTACGCGCAGAAAAAAAGGATCTCAAGAAGATCCTTTGATCTTTTC
TACGGGGTCTGACGCTCAGTGGAACGAAAACTCACGTTAAGGGATTTTGGTCATGAGATTATCAAAAAGG
ATCTTCACCTAGATCCTTTTAAATTAAAAATGAAGTTTTAAATCAATCTAAAGTATATATGAGTAAACTT
GGTCTGACAGTTACCAATGCTTAATCAGTGAGGCACCTATCTCAGCGATCTGTCTATTTCGTTCATCCAT
AGTTGCCTGACTCCCCGTCGTGTAGATAACTACGATACGGGAGGGCTTACCATCTGGCCCCAGTGCTGCA
ATGATACCGCGAGACCCACGCTCACCGGCTCCAGATTTATCAGCAATAAACCAGCCAGCCGGAAGGGCCG
AGCGCAGAAGTGGTCCTGCAACTTTATCCGCCTCCATCCAGTCTATTAATTGTTGCCGGGAAGCTAGAGT
AAGTAGTTCGCCAGTTAATAGTTTGCGCAACGTTGTTGCCATTGCTACAGGCATCGTGGTGTCACGCTCG
TCGTTTGGTATGGCTTCATTCAGCTCCGGTTCCCAACGATCAAGGCGAGTTACATGATCCCCCATGTTGT
GCAAAAAAGCGGTTAGCTCCTTCGGTCCTCCGATCGTTGTCAGAAGTAAGTTGGCCGCAGTGTTATCACT
CATGGTTATGGCAGCACTGCATAATTCTCTTACTGTCATGCCATCCGTAAGATGCTTTTCTGTGACTGGT
GAGTACTCAACCAAGTCATTCTGAGAATAGTGTATGCGGCGACCGAGTTGCTCTTGCCCGGCGTCAATAC
GGGATAATACCGCGCCACATAGCAGAACTTTAAAAGTGCTCATCATTGGAAAACGTTCTTCGGGGCGAAA
ACTCTCAAGGATCTTACCGCTGTTGAGATCCAGTTCGATGTAACCCACTCGTGCACCCAACTGATCTTCA
GCATCTTTTACTTTCACCAGCGTTTCTGGGTGAGCAAAAACAGGAAGGCAAAATGCCGCAAAAAAGGGAA
TAAGGGCGACACGGAAATGTTGAATACTCATACTCTTCCTTTTTCAATATTATTGAAGCATTTATCAGGG
TTATTGTCTCATGAGCGGATACATATTTGAATGTATTTAGAAAAATAAACAAATAGGGGTTCCGCGCACA
TTTCCCCGAAAAGTGCCACCTGACGTCGACGGATCGGGAGATCTCCCGATCCCCTATGGTGCACTCTCAG
TACAATCTGCTCTGATGCCGCATAGTTAAGCCAGTATCTGCTCCCTGCTTGTGTGTTGGAGGTCGCTGAG
TAGTGCGCGAGCAAAATTTAAGCTACAACAAGGCAAGGCTTGACCGACAATTGCATGAAGAATCTGCTTA
GGGTTAGGCGTTTTGCGCTGCTTCGCGATGTACGGGCCAGATATACGCGTTGACATTGATTATTGACTAG
TTATTAATAGTAATCAATTACGGGGTCATTAGTTCATAGCCCATATATGGAGTTCCGCGTTACATAACTT
ACGGTAAATGGCCCGCCTGGCTGACCGCCCAACGACCCCCGCCCATTGACGTCAATAATGACGTATGTTC
CCATAGTAACGCCAATAGGGACTTTCCATTGACGTCAATGGGTGGAGTATTTACGGTAAACTGCCCACTT
GGCAGTACATCAAGTGTATCATATGCCAAGTACGCCCCCTATTGACGTCAATGACGGTAAATGGCCCGCC
TGGCATTATGCCCAGTACATGACCTTATGGGACTTTCCTACTTGGCAGTACATCTACGTATTAGTCATCG
CTATTACCATGGTGATGCGGTTTTGGCAGTACATCAATGGGCGTGGATAGCGGTTTGACTCACGGGGATT
TCCAAGTCTCCACCCCATTGACGTCAATGGGAGTTTGTTTTGGCACCAAAATCAACGGGACTTTCCAAAA
TGTCGTAACAACTCCGCCCCATTGACGCAAATGGGCGGTAGGCGTGTACGGTGGGAGGTCTATATAAGCA
GCGCGTTTTGCCTGTACTGGGTCTCTCTGGTTAGACCAGATCTGAGCCTGGGAGCTCTCTGGCTAACTAG
GGAACCCACTGCTTAAGCCTCAATAAAGCTTGCCTTGAGTGCTTCAAGTAGTGTGTGCCCGTCTGTTGTG
TGACTCTGGTAACTAGAGATCCCTCAGACCCTTTTAGTCAGTGTGGAAAATCTCTAGCAGTGGCGCCCGA
ACAGGGACTTGAAAGCGAAAGGGAAACCAGAGGAGCTCTCTCGACGCAGGACTCGGCTTGCTGAAGCGCG
CACGGCAAGAGGCGAGGGGCGGCGACTGGTGAGTACGCCAAAAATTTTGACTAGCGGAGGCTAGAAGGAG
AGAGATGGGTGCGAGAGCGTCAGTATTAAGCGGGGGAGAATTAGATCGCGATGGGAAAAAATTCGGTTAA
GGCCAGGGGGAAAGAAAAAATATAAATTAAAACATATAGTATGGGCAAGCAGGGAGCTAGAACGATTCGC
AGTTAATCCTGGCCTGTTAGAAACATCAGAAGGCTGTAGACAAATACTGGGACAGCTACAACCATCCCTT
CAGACAGGATCAGAAGAACTTAGATCATTATATAATACAGTAGCAACCCTCTATTGTGTGCATCAAAGGA
TAGAGATAAAAGACACCAAGGAAGCTTTAGACAAGATAGAGGAAGAGCAAAACAAAAGTAAGACCACCGC
ACAGCAAGCGGCCGGCCGCTGATCTTCAGACCTGGAGGAGGAGATATGAGGGACAATTGGAGAAGTGAAT
TATATAAATATAAAGTAGTAAAAATTGAACCATTAGGAGTAGCACCCACCAAGGCAAAGAGAAGAGTGGT
GCAGAGAGAAAAAAGAGCAGTGGGAATAGGAGCTTTGTTCCTTGGGTTCTTGGGAGCAGCAGGAAGCACT
ATGGGCGCAGCGTCAATGACGCTGACGGTACAGGCCAGACAATTATTGTCTGGTATAGTGCAGCAGCAGA
ACAATTTGCTGAGGGCTATTGAGGCGCAACAGCATCTGTTGCAACTCACAGTCTGGGGCATCAAGCAGCT
CCAGGCAAGAATCCTGGCTGTGGAAAGATACCTAAAGGATCAACAGCTCCTGGGGATTTGGGGTTGCTCT
GGAAAACTCATTTGCACCACTGCTGTGCCTTGGAATGCTAGTTGGAGTAATAAATCTCTGGAACAGATTT
GGAATCACACGACCTGGATGGAGTGGGACAGAGAAATTAACAATTACACAAGCTTAATACACTCCTTAAT
TGAAGAATCGCAAAACCAGCAAGAAAAGAATGAACAAGAATTATTGGAATTAGATAAATGGGCAAGTTTG
TGGAATTGGTTTAACATAACAAATTGGCTGTGGTATATAAAATTATTCATAATGATAGTAGGAGGCTTGG
TAGGTTTAAGAATAGTTTTTGCTGTACTTTCTATAGTGAATAGAGTTAGGCAGGGATATTCACCATTATC
GTTTCAGACCCACCTCCCAACCCCGAGGGGACCCGACAGGCCCGAAGGAATAGAAGAAGAAGGTGGAGAG
AGAGACAGAGACAGATCCATTCGATTAGTGAACGGATCGGCACTGCGTGCGCCAATTCTGCAGACAAATG
GCAGTATTCATCCACAATTTTAAAAGAAAAGGGGGGATTGGGGGGTACAGTGCAGGGGAAAGAATAGTAG
ACATAATAGCAACAGACATACAAACTAAAGAATTACAAAAACAAATTACAAAAATTCAAAATTTTCGGGT
TTATTACAGGGACAGCAGAGATCCAGTTTGGTTACGCGTCCCCGAAAAGTGCCACCTGACGTCTCCCTAT
CAGTGATAGAGAAGTCGACACGTCTCGAGCTCCCTATCAGTGATAGAGAAGGTACGTCTAGAACGTCTCC
CTATCAGTGATAGAGAAGTCGACACGTCTCGAGCTCCCTATCAGTGATAGAGAAGGTACGTCTAGAACGT
CTCCCTATCAGTGATAGAGAAGTCGACACGTCTCGAGCTCCCTATCAGTGATAGAGAAGGTACGTCTAGA
ACGTCTCCCTATCAGTGATAGAGAAGTCGACACGTCTCGAGCTCCCTATCAGTGATAGAGAAGGTACCCC
CTATATAAGCAGAGCTCGTTTAGTGAACCGTCAGATCGCCTGGAGACGCCATCCACGCTGTTTTGACCTC
CATAGAAGACACCGGGACCGATCCAGCCTGCTAGCATCAACAAGTTTGTACAAAAAAGCAGGCTCCGAAT
TCGCCCTTGAGCGCCATGTTACCGACCCAAGCTGGGGCCGCGGCGGCTCTGGGCCGGGGCTCGGCCCTGG
GGGGCAGCCTGAACCGGACCCCGACGGGGCGGCCGGGCGGCGGCGGCGGGACACGCGGGGCTAACGGGGG
CCGGGTCCCCGGGAATGGCGCGGGGCTCGGGCCCGGCC
