>Addgene plasmid #72695 | pSAM2_mCherry_SRF | depositor partial sequence | sequence record 145766 | SRF
ATGTTACCGACCCAAGCTGGGGCCGCGGCGGCTCTGGGCCGGGGCTCGGCCCTGGGGGGCAGCCTGAACC
GGACCCCGACGGGGCGGCCGGGCGGCGGCGGCGGGACACGCGGGGCTAACGGGGGCCGGGTCCCCGGGAA
TGGCGCGGGGCTCGGGCCCGGCCGCCTGGAGCGGGAGGCTGCGGCAGCGGCGGCAACCACCCCGGCGCCC
ACCGCGGGGGCCCTCTACAGCGGCAGCGAGGGCGACTCGGAGTCGGGCGAGGAGGAGGAGCTGGGCGCCG
AGCGGCGCGGCCTGAAGCGGAGCCTGAGCGAGATGGAGATCGGTATGGTGGTCGGTGGGCCCGAGGCGTC
GGCAGCGGCCACCGGGGGCTACGGGCCGGTGAGCGGCGCGGTGAGCGGGGCCAAGCCGGGTAAGAAGACC
CGGGGCCGCGTGAAGATCAAGATGGAGTTCATCGACAACAAGCTGCGGCGCTACACGACCTTCAGCAAGA
GGAAGACGGGCATCATGAAGAAGGCCTATGAGCTGTCCACGCTGACAGGGACACAGGTGCTGTTGCTGGT
GGCCAGTGAGACAGGCCATGTGTATACCTTTGCCACCCGAAAACTGCAGCCCATGATCACCAGTGAGACC
GGCAAGGCACTGATTCAGACCTGCCTCAACTCGCCAGACTCTCCACCCCGTTCAGACCCCACAACAGACC
AGAGAATGAGTGCCACTGGCTTTGAAGAGACAGATCTCACCTACCAGGTGTCGGAGTCTGACAGCAGTGG
GGAGACCAAGGACACACTGAAGCCGGCGTTCACAGTCACCAACCTGCCGGGTACAACCTCCACCATCCAA
ACAGCACCTAGCACCTCTACCACCATGCAAGTCAGCAGCGGCCCCTCCTTTCCCATCACCAACTACCTGG
CACCAGTGTCTGCTAGTGTCAGCCCCAGTGCTGTCAGCAGTGCCAATGGGACTGTGCTGAAGAGTACAGG
CAGCGGCCCTGTCTCCTCTGGGGGCCTTATGCAGCTGCCTACCAGCTTCACCCTCATGCCTGGTGGGGCA
GTGGCCCAGCAGGTCCCAGTGCAGGCCATTCAAGTGCACCAGGCCCCACAGCAAGCGTCTCCCTCCCGTG
ACAGCAGCACAGACCTCACGCAGACCTCCTCCAGCGGGACAGTGACGCTGCCCGCCACCATCATGACGTC
ATCCGTGCCCACAACTGTGGGTGGCCACATGATGTACCCTAGCCCGCATGCGGTGATGTATGCCCCCACC
TCGGGCCTGGGTGATGGCAGCCTCACCGTGCTGAATGCCTTCTCCCAGGCACCATCCACCATGCAGGTGT
CACACAGCCAGGTCCAGGAGCCAGGTGGCGTCCCCCAGGTGTTCCTGACAGCATCATCTGGGACAGTGCA
GATCCCTGTTTCAGCAGTTCAGCTCCACCAGATGGCTGTGATAGGGCAGCAGGCCGGGAGCAGCAGCAAC
CTCACCGAGCTACAGGTGGTGAACCTGGACACCGCCCACAGCACCAAGAGTGAATGA
